Addgene plasmid #179320: pET28b-SpRY-His
Purpose: Plasmid for bacterial expression and purification of SpRY-Cas9
Depositing lab: Julián Cerón & Miguel Angel Moreno-Mateos. Depositing organization: Centro Andaluz de Biologia del Desarrollo (CABD). Publication: Genome editing in animals with minimal PAM CRISPR-Cas9 enzymes. Vicencio J, Sanchez-Bolanos C, Moreno-Sanchez I, Brena D, Vejnar CE, Kukhtar D, Ruiz-Lopez M, Cots-Ponjoan M, Rubio A, Melero NR, Crespo-Cuadrado J, Carolis C, Perez-Pulido AJ, Giraldez AJ, Kleinstiver BP, Ceron J, Moreno-Mateos MA. Nat Commun. 2022 May 12;13(1):2601. doi: 10.1038/s41467-022-30228-4. PubMed 35552388.
Backbone
  Vector backbone: pET-28b-Cas9-His (#47327)
  Backbone manufacturer: Alex Schier
  Backbone size w/o insert (bp): 5271
  Total vector size (bp): 9375
  Vector type: Bacterial Expression, CRISPR
Growth in bacteria
  Bacterial resistance: Kanamycin, 50 μg/mL
  Growth temperature: 37°C
  Growth strain: DH5alpha
  Growth instructions: For expression and purification of SpRY-Cas9, transform into Rosetta strain.
  Copy number: Unknown
Gene/Insert
  Gene/Insert name: Human codon-optimized Cas9 variant SpRY (alt name: SpRY)
  Species: Synthetic
  Insert size (bp): 4104
  Mutation: SpRY=A61R/L1111R/D1135L/S1136W/G1218K/E1219Q/ N1317R/A1322R/R1333P/R1335Q/T1337R
  Tag / fusion protein: SV40-NLS (C terminal on insert); 6xHis (C terminal on insert)
Resource information
  A portion of this plasmid was derived from a plasmid made by: gBlock containing the indicated mutations was cloned into pET-28b-Cas9-His (#47327) linearized by PCR using primers Lin_Cas9_pET28b_fwd (5'-CTACCAAGGAGGTCCTGGACGCC-3') and Lin_Cas9_pET28b_rev (5'-GATACTTTCCTTGGAGCCTCCGG-3').
Terms and licenses: Academic/Nonprofit Terms; Industry Terms: Not Available to Industry
Depositor comments: This plasmid is owned by Moreno-Mateos Lab (CABD, Seville, Spain) and Cerón Lab (IDIBELL, Barcelona, Spain). This plasmid was used to express a His-tagged SpRY-Cas9 protein in E. coli and purify it by nickel-based affinity purification. Please visit https://www.biorxiv.org/content/10.1101/2021.06.06.447255v2 for bioRxiv preprint.
How to cite: pET28b-SpRY-His was a gift from Julián Cerón & Miguel Angel Moreno-Mateos (Addgene plasmid # 179320 ; http://n2t.net/addgene:179320 ; RRID:Addgene_179320)
