[The description below was written by a language model from this plasmid's Addgene catalogue record and pLannotate feature annotations shown in this document.]
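Description:
pET28b-SpRY-His is a 9,375 bp bacterial expression plasmid for producing and purifying recombinant SpRY, an engineered variant of Streptococcus pyogenes Cas9. It was built from the pET-28b-Cas9-His backbone by replacing part of the Cas9 coding sequence with a synthetic fragment carrying the SpRY substitutions (A61R, L1111R, D1135L, S1136W, G1218K, E1219Q, N1317R, A1322R, R1333P, R1335Q and T1337R). The associated publication describes these as minimal-PAM enzymes. The plasmid is maintained in E. coli through a ColE1/pBR322-type origin accompanied by the rop gene and bom region, which generally keep copy number moderate, although the record lists copy number as unknown. Selection is by kanamycin via the aph(3')-Ia gene. An f1 origin is also present, and the short tetracycline-resistance, AmpR promoter and SET1 hits in the annotation appear to be backbone remnants rather than functional parts.

The 4,104 bp human codon-optimized SpRY open reading frame sits downstream of a T7 promoter with an adjacent lac operator and the T7 gene 10 ribosome binding site, and is followed by a T7 terminator. The plasmid also carries lacI under its own promoter, so transcription is repressed until IPTG induction in a host supplying T7 RNA polymerase. The protein carries a C-terminal SV40 nuclear localization signal and a 6xHis tag; the automated annotation detects the latter as a fragment of a longer His tag and does not call the NLS separately. According to the depositors, the plasmid was used to express His-tagged SpRY in E. coli and purify it by nickel affinity chromatography. The associated work applied it to genome editing in animals.
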