Features (pLannotate 1.2.2; 19 found; start..end, strand, type, name):
      5..144     -  misc_feature   bom: basis of mobility region from pBR322
    246..437     -  CDS            rop: Rop protein, which maintains plasmids at low copy number; rop
    454..834     +  CDS            YPB1_ECOLX: Protein predicted: Swiss-Prot protein existence level 4. From Escherichia coli.
    906..1197    -  CDS            TcR (fragment): tetracycline efflux protein; tet; confers resistance to tetracycline
   1212..1233    -  protein_bind   CAP binding site: CAP binding activates transcription in the presence of cAMP. E. coli catabolite activator protein
   1246..2328    -  CDS            lacI: lac repressor; lacI; The lac repressor binds to the lac operator to inhibit transcription in E. coli. This inhibition can be relieved by adding lactose or isopropyl-β-D-thiogalactopyranoside (IPTG).
   2329..2406    -  promoter       lacI promoter: lacI
   2414..2693    -  CDS            TcR (fragment): tetracycline efflux protein; tet; confers resistance to tetracycline
   2715..2733    +  promoter       T7 promoter: promoter for bacteriophage T7 RNA polymerase
   2734..2758    +  protein_bind   lac operator: The lac repressor binds to the lac operator to inhibit transcription in E. coli. This inhibition can be relieved by adding lactose or isopropyl-β-D-thiogalactopyranoside (IPTG). lac repressor encoded by lacI
   2773..2795    +  RBS            RBS: efficient ribosome binding site from bacteriophage T7 gene 10 (Olins and Rangwala, 1989)
   2802..6905    +  CDS            Cas9: Cas9 (Csn1) endonuclease from the Streptococcus pyogenes Type II CRISPR/Cas system generates RNA-guided double strand breaks in DNA
   6954..6971    +  CDS            9xHis (fragment): 9xHis affinity tag
   6981..7030    +  CDS            SET1 (fragment): solubility-enhancement tag derived from T7 phage gene 10B
   7038..7085    +  terminator     T7 terminator: transcription terminator for bacteriophage T7 RNA polymerase
   7122..7550    +  rep_origin     f1 ori (sequence partly withheld): f1 bacteriophage origin of replication; arrow indicates direction of (+) strand synthesis
   7603..7660    +  promoter       AmpR promoter (fragment): bla
   7669..8484    -  CDS            KanR: aminoglycoside phosphotransferase; aph(3')-Ia; confers resistance to kanamycin in bacteria or G418 (Geneticin®) in eukaryotes
   8606..9194    +  rep_origin     ori: high-copy-number ColE1/pMB1/pBR322/pUC origin of replication
>Addgene plasmid #179320 | pET28b-SpRY-His | addgene full sequence | sequence record 354724 | Addgene NGS Result
AGCGCCTGATGCGGTATTTTCTCCTTACGCATCTGTGCGGTATTTCACACCGCAATGGTGCACTCTCAGT
ACAATCTGCTCTGATGCCGCATAGTTAAGCCAGTATACACTCCGCTATCGCTACGTGACTGGGTCATGGC
TGCGCCCCGACACCCGCCAACACCCGCTGACGCGCCCTGACGGGCTTGTCTGCTCCCGGCATCCGCTTAC
AGACAAGCTGTGACCGTCTCCGGGAGCTGCATGTGTCAGAGGTTTTCACCGTCATCACCGAAACGCGCGA
GGCAGCTGCGGTAAAGCTCATCAGCGTGGTCGTGAAGCGATTCACAGATGTCTGCCTGTTCATCCGCGTC
CAGCTCGTTGAGTTTCTCCAGAAGCGTTAATGTCTGGCTTCTGATAAAGCGGGCCATGTTAAGGGCGGTT
TTTTCCTGTTTGGTCACTGATGCCTCCGTGTAAGGGGGATTTCTGTTCATGGGGGTAATGATACCGATGA
AACGAGAGAGGATGCTCACGATACGGGTTACTGATGATGAACATGCCCGGTTACTGGAACGTTGTGAGGG
TAAACAACTGGCGGTATGGATGCGGCGGGACCAGAGAAAAATCACTCAGGGTCAATGCCAGCGCTTCGTT
AATACAGATGTAGGTGTTCCACAGGGTAGCCAGCAGCATCCTGCGATGCAGATCCGGAACATAATGGTGC
AGGGCGCTGACTTCCGCGTTTCCAGACTTTACGAAACACGGAAACCGAAGACCATTCATGTTGTTGCTCA
GGTCGCAGACGTTTTGCAGCAGCAGTCGCTTCACGTTCGCTCGCGTATCGGTGATTCATTCTGCTAACCA
GTAAGGCAACCCCGCCAGCCTAGCCGGGTCCTCAACGACAGGAGCACGATCATGCGCACCCGTGGGGCCG
CCATGCCGGCGATAATGGCCTGCTTCTCGCCGAAACGTTTGGTGGCGGGACCAGTGACGAAGGCTTGAGC
GAGGGCGTGCAAGATTCCGAATACCGCAAGCGACAGGCCGATCATCGTCGCGCTCCAGCGAAAGCGGTCC
TCGCCGAAAATGACCCAGAGCGCTGCCGGCACCTGTCCTACGAGTTGCATGATAAAGAAGACAGTCATAA
GTGCGGCGACGATAGTCATGCCCCGCGCCCACCGGAAGGAGCTGACTGGGTTGAAGGCTCTCAAGGGCAT
CGGTCGAGATCCCGGTGCCTAATGAGTGAGCTAACTTACATTAATTGCGTTGCGCTCACTGCCCGCTTTC
CAGTCGGGAAACCTGTCGTGCCAGCTGCATTAATGAATCGGCCAACGCGCGGGGAGAGGCGGTTTGCGTA
TTGGGCGCCAGGGTGGTTTTTCTTTTCACCAGTGAGACGGGCAACAGCTGATTGCCCTTCACCGCCTGGC
CCTGAGAGAGTTGCAGCAAGCGGTCCACGCTGGTTTGCCCCAGCAGGCGAAAATCCTGTTTGATGGTGGT
TAACGGCGGGATATAACATGAGCTGTCTTCGGTATCGTCGTATCCCACTACCGAGATATCCGCACCAACG
CGCAGCCCGGACTCGGTAATGGCGCGCATTGCGCCCAGCGCCATCTGATCGTTGGCAACCAGCATCGCAG
TGGGAACGATGCCCTCATTCAGCATTTGCATGGTTTGTTGAAAACCGGACATGGCACTCCAGTCGCCTTC
CCGTTCCGCTATCGGCTGAATTTGATTGCGAGTGAGATATTTATGCCAGCCAGCCAGACGCAGACGCGCC
GAGACAGAACTTAATGGGCCCGCTAACAGCGCGATTTGCTGGTGACCCAATGCGACCAGATGCTCCACGC
CCAGTCGCGTACCGTCTTCATGGGAGAAAATAATACTGTTGATGGGTGTCTGGTCAGAGACATCAAGAAA
TAACGCCGGAACATTAGTGCAGGCAGCTTCCACAGCAATGGCATCCTGGTCATCCAGCGGATAGTTAATG
ATCAGCCCACTGACGCGTTGCGCGAGAAGATTGTGCACCGCCGCTTTACAGGCTTCGACGCCGCTTCGTT
CTACCATCGACACCACCACGCTGGCACCCAGTTGATCGGCGCGAGATTTAATCGCCGCGACAATTTGCGA
CGGCGCGTGCAGGGCCAGACTGGAGGTGGCAACGCCAATCAGCAACGACTGTTTGCCCGCCAGTTGTTGT
GCCACGCGGTTGGGAATGTAATTCAGCTCCGCCATCGCCGCTTCCACTTTTTCCCGCGTTTTCGCAGAAA
CGTGGCTGGCCTGGTTCACCACGCGGGAAACGGTCTGATAAGAGACACCGGCATACTCTGCGACATCGTA
TAACGTTACTGGTTTCACATTCACCACCCTGAATTGACTCTCTTCCGGGCGCTATCATGCCATACCGCGA
AAGGTTTTGCGCCATTCGATGGTGTCCGGGATCTCGACGCTCTCCCTTATGCGACTCCTGCATTAGGAAG
CAGCCCAGTAGTAGGTTGAGGCCGTTGAGCACCGCCGCCGCAAGGAATGGTGCATGCAAGGAGATGGCGC
CCAACAGTCCCCCGGCCACGGGGCCTGCCACCATACCCACGCCGAAACAAGCGCTCATGAGCCCGAAGTG
GCGAGCCCGATCTTCCCCATCGGTGATGTCGGCGATATAGGCGCCAGCAACCGCACCTGTGGCGCCGGTG
ATGCCGGCCACGATGCGTCCGGCGTAGAGGATCGAGATCTCGATCCCGCGAAATTAATACGACTCACTAT
AGGGGAATTGTGAGCGGATAACAATTCCCCTCTAGAAATAATTTTGTTTAACTTTAAGAAGGAGATATAC
CATGGACAAGAAGTACTCCATTGGGCTCGATATCGGCACAAACAGCGTCGGCTGGGCCGTCATTACGGAC
GAGTACAAGGTGCCGAGCAAAAAATTCAAAGTTCTGGGCAATACCGATCGCCACAGCATAAAGAAGAACC
TCATTGGCGCCCTCCTGTTCGACTCCGGGGAGACGGCCGAACGCACGCGGCTCAAAAGAACAGCACGGCG
CAGATATACCCGCAGAAAGAATCGGATCTGCTACCTGCAGGAGATCTTTAGTAATGAGATGGCTAAGGTG
GATGACTCTTTCTTCCATAGGCTGGAGGAGTCCTTTTTGGTGGAGGAGGATAAAAAGCACGAGCGCCACC
CAATCTTTGGCAATATCGTGGACGAGGTGGCGTACCATGAAAAGTACCCAACCATATATCATCTGAGGAA
GAAGCTTGTAGACAGTACTGATAAGGCTGACTTGCGGTTGATCTATCTCGCGCTGGCGCATATGATCAAA
TTTCGGGGACACTTCCTCATCGAGGGGGACCTGAACCCAGACAACAGCGATGTCGACAAACTCTTTATCC
AACTGGTTCAGACTTACAATCAGCTTTTCGAAGAGAACCCGATCAACGCATCCGGAGTTGACGCCAAAGC
AATCCTGAGCGCTAGGCTGTCCAAATCCCGGCGGCTCGAAAACCTCATCGCACAGCTCCCTGGGGAGAAG
AAGAACGGCCTGTTTGGTAATCTTATCGCCCTGTCACTCGGGCTGACCCCCAACTTTAAATCTAACTTCG
ACCTGGCCGAAGATGCCAAGCTTCAACTGAGCAAAGACACCTACGATGATGATCTCGACAATCTGCTGGC
CCAGATCGGCGACCAGTACGCAGACCTTTTTTTGGCGGCAAAGAACCTGTCAGACGCCATTCTGCTGAGT
GATATTCTGCGAGTGAACACGGAGATCACCAAAGCTCCGCTGAGCGCTAGTATGATCAAGCGCTATGATG
AGCACCACCAAGACTTGACTTTGCTGAAGGCCCTTGTCAGACAGCAACTGCCTGAGAAGTACAAGGAAAT
TTTCTTCGATCAGTCTAAAAATGGCTACGCCGGATACATTGACGGCGGAGCAAGCCAGGAGGAATTTTAC
AAATTTATTAAGCCCATCTTGGAAAAAATGGACGGCACCGAGGAGCTGCTGGTAAAGCTTAACAGAGAAG
ATCTGTTGCGCAAACAGCGCACTTTCGACAATGGAAGCATCCCCCACCAGATTCACCTGGGCGAACTGCA
CGCTATCCTCAGGCGGCAAGAGGATTTCTACCCCTTTTTGAAAGATAACAGGGAAAAGATTGAGAAAATC
CTCACATTTCGGATACCCTACTATGTAGGCCCCCTCGCCCGGGGAAATTCCAGATTCGCGTGGATGACTC
GCAAATCAGAAGAGACCATCACTCCCTGGAACTTCGAGGAAGTCGTGGATAAGGGGGCCTCTGCCCAGTC
CTTCATCGAAAGGATGACTAACTTTGATAAAAATCTGCCTAACGAAAAGGTGCTTCCTAAACACTCTCTG
CTGTACGAGTACTTCACAGTTTATAACGAGCTCACCAAGGTCAAATACGTCACAGAAGGGATGAGAAAGC
CAGCATTCCTGTCTGGAGAGCAGAAGAAAGCTATCGTGGACCTCCTCTTCAAGACGAACCGGAAAGTTAC
CGTGAAACAGCTCAAAGAAGACTATTTCAAAAAGATTGAATGTTTCGACTCTGTTGAAATCAGCGGAGTG
GAGGATCGCTTCAACGCATCCCTGGGAACGTATCACGATCTCCTGAAAATCATTAAAGACAAGGACTTCC
TGGACAATGAGGAGAACGAGGACATTCTTGAGGACATTGTCCTCACCCTTACGTTGTTTGAAGATAGGGA
GATGATTGAAGAACGCTTGAAAACTTACGCTCATCTCTTCGACGACAAAGTCATGAAACAGCTCAAGAGG
CGCCGATATACAGGATGGGGGCGGCTGTCAAGAAAACTGATCAATGGGATCCGAGACAAGCAGAGTGGAA
AGACAATCCTGGATTTTCTTAAGTCCGATGGATTTGCCAACCGGAACTTCATGCAGTTGATCCATGATGA
CTCTCTCACCTTTAAGGAGGACATCCAGAAAGCACAAGTTTCTGGCCAGGGGGACAGTCTTCACGAGCAC
ATCGCTAATCTTGCAGGTAGCCCAGCTATCAAAAAGGGAATACTGCAGACCGTTAAGGTCGTGGATGAAC
TCGTCAAAGTAATGGGAAGGCATAAGCCCGAGAATATCGTTATCGAGATGGCCCGAGAGAACCAAACTAC
CCAGAAGGGACAGAAGAACAGTAGGGAAAGGATGAAGAGGATTGAAGAGGGTATAAAAGAACTGGGGTCC
CAAATCCTTAAGGAACACCCAGTTGAAAACACCCAGCTTCAGAATGAGAAGCTCTACCTGTACTACCTGC
AGAACGGCAGGGACATGTACGTGGATCAGGAACTGGACATCAATCGGCTCTCCGACTACGACGTGGATCA
TATCGTGCCCCAGTCTTTTCTCAAAGATGATTCTATTGATAATAAAGTGTTGACAAGATCCGATAAAAAT
AGAGGGAAGAGTGATAACGTCCCCTCAGAAGAAGTTGTCAAGAAAATGAAAAATTATTGGCGGCAGCTGC
TGAACGCCAAACTGATCACACAACGGAAGTTCGATAATCTGACTAAGGCTGAACGAGGTGGCCTGTCTGA
GTTGGATAAAGCCGGCTTCATCAAAAGGCAGCTTGTTGAGACACGCCAGATCACCAAGCACGTGGCCCAA
ATTCTCGATTCACGCATGAACACCAAGTACGATGAAAATGACAAACTGATTCGAGAGGTGAAAGTTATTA
CTCTGAAGTCTAAGCTGGTCTCAGATTTCAGAAAGGACTTTCAGTTTTATAAGGTGAGAGAGATCAACAA
TTACCACCATGCGCATGATGCCTACCTGAATGCAGTGGTAGGCACTGCACTTATCAAAAAATATCCCAAG
CTTGAATCTGAATTTGTTTACGGAGACTATAAAGTGTACGATGTTAGGAAAATGATCGCAAAGTCTGAGC
AGGAAATAGGCAAGGCCACCGCTAAGTACTTCTTTTACAGCAATATTATGAATTTTTTCAAGACCGAGAT
TACACTGGCCAATGGAGAGATTCGGAAGCGACCACTTATCGAAACAAACGGAGAAACAGGAGAAATCGTG
TGGGACAAGGGTAGGGATTTCGCGACAGTCCGGAAGGTCCTGTCCATGCCGCAGGTGAACATCGTTAAAA
AGACCGAAGTACAGACCGGAGGCTTCTCCAAGGAAAGTATCCGCCCGAAAAGGAACAGCGACAAGCTGAT
CGCACGCAAAAAAGATTGGGACCCCAAGAAATACGGCGGATTCCTGTGGCCTACAGTCGCTTACAGTGTA
CTGGTTGTGGCCAAAGTGGAGAAAGGGAAGTCTAAAAAACTCAAAAGCGTCAAGGAACTGCTGGGCATCA
CAATCATGGAGCGATCAAGCTTCGAAAAAAACCCCATCGACTTTCTCGAGGCGAAAGGATATAAAGAGGT
CAAAAAAGACCTCATCATTAAGCTTCCCAAGTACTCTCTCTTTGAGCTTGAAAACGGCCGGAAACGAATG
CTCGCTAGTGCGAAACAGCTGCAGAAAGGTAACGAGCTGGCACTGCCCTCTAAATACGTTAATTTCTTGT
ATCTGGCCAGCCACTATGAAAAGCTCAAAGGGTCTCCCGAAGATAATGAGCAGAAGCAGCTGTTCGTGGA
ACAACACAAACACTACCTTGATGAGATCATCGAGCAAATAAGCGAATTCTCCAAAAGAGTGATCCTCGCC
GACGCTAACCTCGATAAGGTGCTTTCTGCTTACAATAAGCACAGGGATAAGCCCATCAGGGAGCAGGCAG
AAAACATTATCCACTTGTTTACTCTGACCCGTTTGGGCGCGCCTCGCGCCTTCAAGTACTTCGACACCAC
CATAGACCCGAAGCAGTACCGCTCTACAAAGGAGGTCCTGGACGCCACACTGATTCATCAGTCAATTACG
GGGCTCTATGAAACAAGAATCGACCTCTCTCAGCTCGGTGGAGACAGCAGGGCTGACCCCAAGAAGAAGA
GGAAGGTGGCGGCCGCACTCGAGCACCACCACCACCACCACTGAGATCCGGCTGCTAACAAAGCCCGAAA
GGAAGCTGAGTTGGCTGCTGCCACCGCTGAGCAATAACTAGCATAACCCCTTGGGGCCTCTAAACGGGTC
TTGAGGGGTTTTTTGCTGAAAGGAGGAACTATATCCGGATTGGCGAATGGG
[124 nt withheld, positions 7122-7245]
C
[91 nt withheld, positions 7247-7337]
A
[49 nt withheld, positions 7339-7387]
CCTTTGACGTTGGAGTCCACGTTCTTT
[37 nt withheld, positions 7415-7451]
ACCCTATCTCGGTCTATTCTTTTGATTTATAAGGGATTTTGCCGATTTCGGCCTATTGGTTAAAAAATGA
GCTGATTTAACAAAAATTTAACGCGAATTTTAACAAAATATTAACGCTTACAATTTAGGTGGCACTTTTC
GGGGAAATGTGCGCGGAACCCCTATTTGTTTATTTTTCTAAATACATTCAAATATGTATCCGCTCATGAA
TTAATTCTTAGAAAAACTCATCGAGCATCAAATGAAACTGCAATTTATTCATATCAGGATTATCAATACC
ATATTTTTGAAAAAGCCGTTTCTGTAATGAAGGAGAAAACTCACCGAGGCAGTTCCATAGGATGGCAAGA
TCCTGGTATCGGTCTGCGATTCCGACTCGTCCAACATCAATACAACCTATTAATTTCCCCTCGTCAAAAA
TAAGGTTATCAAGTGAGAAATCACCATGAGTGACGACTGAATCCGGTGAGAATGGCAAAAGTTTATGCAT
TTCTTTCCAGACTTGTTCAACAGGCCAGCCATTACGCTCGTCATCAAAATCACTCGCATCAACCAAACCG
TTATTCATTCGTGATTGCGCCTGAGCGAGACGAAATACGCGATCGCTGTTAAAAGGACAATTACAAACAG
GAATCGAATGCAACCGGCGCAGGAACACTGCCAGCGCATCAACAATATTTTCACCTGAATCAGGATATTC
TTCTAATACCTGGAATGCTGTTTTCCCGGGGATCGCAGTGGTGAGTAACCATGCATCATCAGGAGTACGG
ATAAAATGCTTGATGGTCGGAAGAGGCATAAATTCCGTCAGCCAGTTTAGTCTGACCATCTCATCTGTAA
CATCATTGGCAACGCTACCTTTGCCATGTTTCAGAAACAACTCTGGCGCATCGGGCTTCCCATACAATCG
ATAGATTGTCGCACCTGATTGCCCGACATTATCGCGAGCCCATTTATACCCATATAAATCAGCATCCATG
TTGGAATTTAATCGCGGCCTAGAGCAAGACGTTTCCCGTTGAATATGGCTCATAACACCCCTTGTATTAC
TGTTTATGTAAGCAGACAGTTTTATTGTTCATGACCAAAATCCCTTAACGTGAGTTTTCGTTCCACTGAG
CGTCAGACCCCGTAGAAAAGATCAAAGGATCTTCTTGAGATCCTTTTTTTCTGCGCGTAATCTGCTGCTT
GCAAACAAAAAAACCACCGCTACCAGCGGTGGTTTGTTTGCCGGATCAAGAGCTACCAACTCTTTTTCCG
AAGGTAACTGGCTTCAGCAGAGCGCAGATACCAAATACTGTCCTTCTAGTGTAGCCGTAGTTAGGCCACC
ACTTCAAGAACTCTGTAGCACCGCCTACATACCTCGCTCTGCTAATCCTGTTACCAGTGGCTGCTGCCAG
TGGCGATAAGTCGTGTCTTACCGGGTTGGACTCAAGACGATAGTTACCGGATAAGGCGCAGCGGTCGGGC
TGAACGGGGGGTTCGTGCACACAGCCCAGCTTGGAGCGAACGACCTACACCGAACTGAGATACCTACAGC
GTGAGCTATGAGAAAGCGCCACGCTTCCCGAAGGGAGAAAGGCGGACAGGTATCCGGTAAGCGGCAGGGT
CGGAACAGGAGAGCGCACGAGGGAGCTTCCAGGGGGAAACGCCTGGTATCTTTATAGTCCTGTCGGGTTT
CGCCACCTCTGACTTGAGCGTCGATTTTTGTGATGCTCGTCAGGGGGGCGGAGCCTATGGAAAAACGCCA
GCAACGCGGCCTTTTTACGGTTCCTGGCCTTTTGCTGGCCTTTTGCTCACATGTTCTTTCCTGCGTTATC
CCCTGATTCTGTGGATAACCGTATTACCGCCTTTGAGTGAGCTGATACCGCTCGCCGCAGCCGAACGACC
GAGCGCAGCGAGTCAGTGAGCGAGGAAGCGGAAG
